Addgene plasmid #62852: pGoldyTALEN-VIM-TAL-2
Purpose: TALEN mediated gene editing at human VIM locus
Depositing lab: Gaudenz Danuser. Depositing organization: Harvard Medical School. Publication: Vimentin Intermediate Filaments Template Microtubule Networks to Enhance Persistence in Cell Polarity and Directed Migration. Gan Z, Ding L, Burckhardt CJ, Lowery J, Zaritsky A, Sitterley K, Mota A, Costigliola N, Starker CG, Voytas DF, Tytell J, Goldman RD, Danuser G. Cell Syst. 2016 Sep 21. pii: S2405-4712(16)30262-9. doi: 10.1016/j.cels.2016.08.007. PubMed 27667364.
Backbone
  Vector backbone: pBSK
  Backbone manufacturer: Stratagene
  Backbone size w/o insert (bp): 5563
  Vector type: Mammalian Expression, TALEN
Growth in bacteria
  Bacterial resistance: Ampicillin, 100 μg/mL
  Growth temperature: 37°C
  Growth strain: DH5alpha
  Copy number: High Copy
Gene/Insert
  Gene/Insert name: TALEN array
  Species: Synthetic
  Insert size (bp): 1740
  Promoter: miniCAGG
  Cloning method: Unknown
  Sequencing primers: 5′ catcgcgcaatgcactgac; 3′ attcagatttcactagctgggatc
Terms and licenses: Academic/Nonprofit Terms; Industry Terms: Not Available to Industry
Depositor comments: pCGS652 from the Voytas lab was used for Golden Gate assembly.
How to cite: pGoldyTALEN-VIM-TAL-2 was a gift from Gaudenz Danuser (Addgene plasmid # 62852 ; http://n2t.net/addgene:62852 ; RRID:Addgene_62852)
