[The description below was written by a language model from this plasmid's Addgene catalogue record and pLannotate feature annotations shown in this document.]
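Description:
pGoldyTALEN-VIM-TAL-2 is a mammalian expression plasmid encoding one TALEN monomer designed for gene editing at the human vimentin (VIM) locus. It is built on a pBSK (Bluescript-type) backbone and is propagated in E. coli as a high-copy plasmid through a ColE1/pUC-type origin, with ampicillin selection provided by the β-lactamase gene and its native promoter. An f1 phage origin and short lacZα and lacI remnants are carried over from the parental cloning vector.

The expression cassette is driven by the miniCAGG promoter, which the annotation resolves into a CMV immediate-early enhancer, the chicken β-actin promoter and a truncated chimeric intron with rabbit β-globin intron and exon fragments. Because the map is circular, this promoter at the end of the numbered sequence reads across the origin into the nuclease open reading frame. That frame begins with a TAL effector N-terminal region, annotated by homology to Xanthomonas AvrXa10. It continues through an unannotated stretch that most plausibly holds the custom repeat array, recorded as a synthetic insert of about 1.7 kb, together with the TAL C-terminal portion. It ends in the cleavage domain of the FokI restriction endonuclease. SV40 polyadenylation signals are annotated downstream, in two tandem copies on the opposite strand. The repeat array was assembled by Golden Gate cloning into a GoldyTALEN scaffold vector.

FokI cleaves only as a dimer, so this construct is intended to be co-delivered with a partner TALEN that binds the opposite strand of the VIM target, producing a double-strand break for knockout or donor-directed modification. The record does not state the target sequence or repeat composition.
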