Features (pLannotate 1.2.2; 17 found; start..end, strand, type, name):
     13..576     +  CDS            avrXa10 (fragment): AVX10_XANOO - Experimental evidence at protein level: Swiss-Prot protein existence level 1. Avirulence protein. Induces the hypersensitive response (HR)in rice plants carrying the resistance gene Xa10. Activity depends on the presence of the core repeat domains; replacement with repeat domains from other proteins (AvrBs3 of X.euvesicatoria (AC P14727) or AvrXa7 of this organism) does not elicit the HR. Probably acts as a transcription factor in its host plant (rice) to induce plant resistance or disease. From Xanthomonas oryzae pv. oryzae.
   2533..3120    +  CDS            fokIR (fragment): T2F1_PLAOK - Also known as rfoKI. Experimental evidence at protein level: Swiss-Prot protein existence level 1. Recognizes the double-stranded sequence 5'-GGATG-3'/3'-CATCC- 5' and cleaves respectively 14 bases after G-1 and 13 bases before C-1. From Planomicrobium okeanokoites (Planococcus okeanokoites) (Flavobacterium okeanokoites).
   3231..3312    -  polyA_signal   SV40 poly(A) signal: SV40 polyadenylation signal
   3335..3402    -  CDS            large T antigen (fragment): large T antigen from SV40 (simian virus 40)
   3436..3517    -  polyA_signal   SV40 poly(A) signal: SV40 polyadenylation signal
   3540..3607    -  CDS            large T antigen (fragment): large T antigen from SV40 (simian virus 40)
   3612..3681    +  CDS            lacZα (fragment): LacZα fragment of β-galactosidase; lacZ fragment
   3712..4140    -  rep_origin     f1 ori (sequence partly withheld): f1 bacteriophage origin of replication; arrow indicates direction of (+) strand synthesis
   4167..4271    +  promoter       AmpR promoter: bla
   4272..5132    +  CDS            AmpR: β-lactamase; bla; confers resistance to ampicillin, carbenicillin, and related antibiotics
   5303..5891    +  rep_origin     ori: high-copy-number ColE1/pMB1/pBR322/pUC origin of replication
   6074..6130    +  CDS            lacI (fragment): lac repressor; lacI; The lac repressor binds to the lac operator to inhibit transcription in E. coli. This inhibition can be relieved by adding lactose or isopropyl-β-D-thiogalactopyranoside (IPTG).
   6219..6522    +  enhancer       CMV enhancer: human cytomegalovirus immediate early enhancer
   6524..6799    +  promoter       chicken β-actin promoter: No description available
   6800..6935    +  intron         hybrid intron (fragment): hybrid between chicken β-actin (CBA) and minute virus of mice (MMV) introns (Gray et al., 2011)
   7007..7047    +  intron         β-globin intron (fragment): intron from rabbit β-globin gene
   7045..7101    +  CDS            HBB (fragment): HBB_LEPEU - Experimental evidence at protein level: Swiss-Prot protein existence level 1. Involved in oxygen transport from the lung to the various peripheral tissues. From Lepus europaeus (European hare).
>Addgene plasmid #62852 | pGoldyTALEN-VIM-TAL-2 | depositor full sequence | sequence record 108812 | From Depositor
ATGGCTTCCTCCCCTCCAAAGAAAAAGAGAAAGGTTAGTTGGAAGGACGCAAGTGGTTGGTCTAGAGTGG
ATCTACGCACGCTCGGCTACAGTCAGCAGCAGCAAGAGAAGATCAAACCGAAGGTGCGTTCGACAGTGGC
GCAGCACCACGAGGCACTGGTGGGCCATGGGTTTACACACGCGCACATCGTTGCGCTCAGCCAACACCCG
GCAGCGTTAGGGACCGTCGCTGTCACGTATCAGCACATAATCACGGCGTTGCCAGAGGCGACACACGAAG
ACATCGTTGGCGTCGGCAAACAGTGGTCCGGCGCACGCGCCCTGGAGGCCTTGCTCACGGATGCGGGGGA
GTTGAGAGGTCCGCCGTTACAGTTGGACACAGGCCAACTTGTGAAGATTGCAAAACGTGGCGGCGTGACC
GCAATGGAGGCAGTGCATGCATCGCGCAATGCACTGACGGGTGCCCCCCTGAACCTGACCCCGGACCAAG
TGGTGGCTATCGCCAGCCACGATGGCGGCAAGCAAGCGCTCGAAACGGTGCAGCGGCTGTTGCCGGTGCT
GTGCCAGGACCATGGCCTGACCCCGGACCAAGTGGTGGCTATCGCCAGCAACAATGGCGGCAAGCAAGCG
CTCGAAACGGTGCAGCGGCTGTTGCCGGTGCTGTGCCAGGACCATGGCCTGACCCCGGACCAAGTGGTGG
CTATCGCCAGCAACAATGGCGGCAAGCAAGCGCTCGAAACGGTGCAGCGGCTGTTGCCGGTGCTGTGCCA
GGACCATGGCCTGACTCCGGACCAAGTGGTGGCTATCGCCAGCCACGATGGCGGCAAGCAAGCGCTCGAA
ACGGTGCAGCGGCTGTTGCCGGTGCTGTGCCAGGACCATGGCCTGACTCCGGACCAAGTGGTGGCTATCG
CCAGCCACGATGGCGGCAAGCAAGCGCTCGAAACGGTGCAGCGGCTGTTGCCGGTGCTGTGCCAGGACCA
TGGCCTGACCCCGGACCAAGTGGTGGCTATCGCCAGCAACAATGGCGGCAAGCAAGCGCTCGAAACGGTG
CAGCGGCTGTTGCCGGTGCTGTGCCAGGACCATGGCCTGACCCCGGACCAAGTGGTGGCTATCGCCAGCA
ACAATGGCGGCAAGCAAGCGCTCGAAACGGTGCAGCGGCTGTTGCCGGTGCTGTGCCAGGACCATGGCCT
GACTCCGGACCAAGTGGTGGCTATCGCCAGCCACGATGGCGGCAAGCAAGCGCTCGAAACGGTGCAGCGG
CTGTTGCCGGTGCTGTGCCAGGACCATGGCCTGACCCCGGACCAAGTGGTGGCTATCGCCAGCAACGGTG
GCGGCAAGCAAGCGCTCGAAACGGTGCAGCGGCTGTTGCCGGTGCTGTGCCAGGACCATGGCCTGACTCC
GGACCAAGTGGTGGCTATCGCCAGCCACGATGGCGGCAAGCAAGCGCTCGAAACGGTGCAGCGGCTGTTG
CCGGTGCTGTGCCAGGACCATGGCCTGACCCCGGACCAAGTGGTGGCTATCGCCAGCAACAATGGCGGCA
AGCAAGCGCTCGAAACGGTGCAGCGGCTGTTGCCGGTGCTGTGCCAGGACCATGGCCTGACTCCGGACCA
AGTGGTGGCTATCGCCAGCCACGATGGCGGCAAGCAAGCGCTCGAAACGGTGCAGCGGCTGTTGCCGGTG
CTGTGCCAGGACCATGGCCTGACCCCGGACCAAGTGGTGGCTATCGCCAGCAACAATGGCGGCAAGCAAG
CGCTCGAAACGGTGCAGCGGCTGTTGCCGGTGCTGTGCCAGGACCATGGCCTGACCCCGGACCAAGTGGT
GGCTATCGCCAGCAACAATGGCGGCAAGCAAGCGCTCGAAACGGTGCAGCGGCTGTTGCCGGTGCTGTGC
CAGGACCATGGCCTGACCCCGGACCAAGTGGTGGCTATCGCCAGCAACGGTGGCGGCAAGCAAGCGCTCG
AAACGGTGCAGCGGCTGTTGCCGGTGCTGTGCCAGGACCATGGCCTGACCCCGGACCAAGTGGTGGCTAT
CGCCAGCAACAATGGCGGCAAGCAAGCGCTCGAAACGGTGCAGCGGCTGTTGCCGGTGCTGTGCCAGGAC
CATGGCCTGACTCCGGACCAAGTGGTGGCTATCGCCAGCCACGATGGCGGCAAGCAAGCGCTCGAAACGG
TGCAGCGGCTGTTGCCGGTGCTGTGCCAGGACCATGGCCTGACTCCGGACCAAGTGGTGGCTATCGCCAG
CCACGATGGCGGCAAGCAAGCGCTCGAAACGGTGCAGCGGCTGTTGCCGGTGCTGTGCCAGGACCATGGC
CTGACTCCGGACCAAGTGGTGGCTATCGCCAGCCACGATGGCGGCAAGCAAGCGCTCGAAACGGTGCAGC
GGCTGTTGCCGGTGCTGTGCCAGGACCATGGCCTGACCCCGGACCAAGTGGTGGCTATCGCCAGCAACAA
TGGCGGCAAGCAAGCGCTCGAAAGCATTGTGGCCCAGCTGAGCCGGCCTGATCCGGCGTTGGCCGCGTTG
ACCAACGGATCCCAGCTAGTGAAATCTGAATTGGAAGAGAAGAAATCTGAACTTAGACATAAATTGAAAT
ATGTGCCACATGAATATATTGAATTGATTGAAATCGCAAGAAATTCAACTCAGGATAGAATCCTTGAAAT
GAAGGTGATGGAGTTCTTTATGAAGGTTTATGGTTATCGTGGTAAACATTTGGGTGGATCAAGGAAACCA
GACGGAGCAATTTATACTGTCGGATCTCCTATTGATTACGGTGTGATCGTTGATACTAAGGCATATTCAG
GAGGTTATAATCTTCCAATTGGTCAAGCAGATGAAATGCAAAGATATGTCGAAGAGAATCAAACAAGAAA
CAAGCATATCAACCCTAATGAATGGTGGAAAGTCTATCCATCTTCAGTAACAGAATTTAAGTTCTTGTTT
GTGAGTGGTCATTTCAAAGGAAACTACAAAGCTCAGCTTACAAGATTGAATCATATCACTAATTGTAATG
GAGCTGTTCTTAGTGTAGAAGAGCTTTTGATTGGTGGAGAAATGATTAAAGCTGGTACATTGACACTTGA
GGAAGTGAGAAGGAAATTTAATAACGGTGAGATAAACTTTTAATAGGAGCTCGCCCGGGGATCTAATTCA
ATTAGAGACTAATTCAATTAGAGCTAATTCAATTAGGATCCAGAATTCATTGATGAGTTTGGACAAACCA
CAACTAGAATGCAGTGAAAAAAATGCTTTATTTGTGAAATTTGTGATGCTATTGCTTTATTTGTAACCAT
TATAAGCTGCAATAAACAAGTTAACAACAACAATTGCATTCATTTTATGTTTCAGGTTCAGGGGGAGGTG
TGGGAGGTTTTTTAAAGCAAGTAAAACCTCTACAAATGTGGTCATTGATGAGTTTGGACAAACCACAACT
AGAATGCAGTGAAAAAAATGCTTTATTTGTGAAATTTGTGATGCTATTGCTTTATTTGTAACCATTATAA
GCTGCAATAAACAAGTTAACAACAACAATTGCATTCATTTTATGTTTCAGGTTCAGGGGGAGGTGTGGGA
GGTTTTTTAAAGCAAGTAAAACCTCTACAAATGTGGTCATTCAGCTGGCGTAATAGCGAAGAGGCCCGCA
CCGATCGCCCTTCCCAACAGTTGCGCAGCCTGAATGGCGAATGGAAATTGTAAGCGTTAATATTTTGTTA
AAATTCGCGTTAAATTTTTGTTAAATCAGCTCATTTTTTAACCAATAGGCCGAAATCGGCAAAATCCCTT
ATAAATCAAAAGAATAGACCGAGATAGGGT
[37 nt withheld, positions 3811-3847]
AAAGAACGTGGACTCCAACGTCAAAGG
[49 nt withheld, positions 3875-3923]
T
[91 nt withheld, positions 3925-4015]
G
[124 nt withheld, positions 4017-4140]
CAGGTGGCACTTTTCGGGGAAATGTGCGCGGAACCCCTATTTGTTTATTTTTCTAAATACATTCAAATAT
GTATCCGCTCATGAGACAATAACCCTGATAAATGCTTCAATAATATTGAAAAAGGAAGAGTATGAGTATT
CAACATTTCCGTGTCGCCCTTATTCCCTTTTTTGCGGCATTTTGCCTTCCTGTTTTTGCTCACCCAGAAA
CGCTGGTGAAAGTAAAAGATGCTGAAGATCAGTTGGGTGCACGAGTGGGTTACATCGAACTGGATCTCAA
CAGCGGTAAGATCCTTGAGAGTTTTCGCCCCGAAGAACGTTTTCCAATGATGAGCACTTTTAAAGTTCTG
CTATGTGGCGCGGTATTATCCCGTATTGACGCCGGGCAAGAGCAACTCGGTCGCCGCATACACTATTCTC
AGAATGACTTGGTTGAGTACTCACCAGTCACAGAAAAGCATCTTACGGATGGCATGACAGTAAGAGAATT
ATGCAGTGCTGCCATAACCATGAGTGATAACACTGCGGCCAACTTACTTCTGACAACGATCGGAGGACCG
AAGGAGCTAACCGCTTTTTTGCACAACATGGGGGATCATGTAACTCGCCTTGATCGTTGGGAACCGGAGC
TGAATGAAGCCATACCAAACGACGAGCGTGACACCACGATGCCTGTAGCAATGGCAACAACGTTGCGCAA
ACTATTAACTGGCGAACTACTTACTCTAGCTTCCCGGCAACAATTAATAGACTGGATGGAGGCGGATAAA
GTTGCAGGACCACTTCTGCGCTCGGCCCTTCCGGCTGGCTGGTTTATTGCTGATAAATCTGGAGCCGGTG
AGCGTGGGTCTCGCGGTATCATTGCAGCACTGGGGCCAGATGGTAAGCCCTCCCGTATCGTAGTTATCTA
CACGACGGGGAGTCAGGCAACTATGGATGAACGAAATAGACAGATCGCTGAGATAGGTGCCTCACTGATT
AAGCATTGGTAACTGTCAGACCAAGTTTACTCATATATACTTTAGATTGATTTAAAACTTCATTTTTAAT
TTAAAAGGATCTAGGTGAAGATCCTTTTTGATAATCTCATGACCAAAATCCCTTAACGTGAGTTTTCGTT
CCACTGAGCGTCAGACCCCGTAGAAAAGATCAAAGGATCTTCTTGAGATCCTTTTTTTCTGCGCGTAATC
TGCTGCTTGCAAACAAAAAAACCACCGCTACCAGCGGTGGTTTGTTTGCCGGATCAAGAGCTACCAACTC
TTTTTCCGAAGGTAACTGGCTTCAGCAGAGCGCAGATACCAAATACTGTCCTTCTAGTGTAGCCGTAGTT
AGGCCACCACTTCAAGAACTCTGTAGCACCGCCTACATACCTCGCTCTGCTAATCCTGTTACCAGTGGCT
GCTGCCAGTGGCGATAAGTCGTGTCTTACCGGGTTGGACTCAAGACGATAGTTACCGGATAAGGCGCAGC
GGTCGGGCTGAACGGGGGGTTCGTGCACACAGCCCAGCTTGGAGCGAACGACCTACACCGAACTGAGATA
CCTACAGCGTGAGCTATGAGAAAGCGCCACGCTTCCCGAAGGGAGAAAGGCGGACAGGTATCCGGTAAGC
GGCAGGGTCGGAACAGGAGAGCGCACGAGGGAGCTTCCAGGGGGAAACGCCTGGTATCTTTATAGTCCTG
TCGGGTTTCGCCACCTCTGACTTGAGCGTCGATTTTTGTGATGCTCGTCAGGGGGGCGGAGCCTATGGAA
AAACGCCAGCAACGCGGCCTTTTTACGGTTCCTGGCCTTTTGCTGGCCTTTTGCTCACATGTTCTTTCCT
GCGTTATCCCCTGATTCTGTGGATAACCGTATTACCGCCTTTGAGTGAGCTGATACCGCTCGCCGCAGCC
GAACGACCGAGCGCAGCGAGTCAGTGAGCGAGGAAGCGGAAGAGCGCCCAATACGCAAACCGCCTCTCCC
CGCGCGTTGGCCGATTCATTAATGCAGCTGAGATCTTAAGGGATTACTAGTTTAAACCTAGTTATTAATA
GTAATCAATTACGGGGTCATTAGTTCATAGCCCATATATGGAGTTCCGCGTTACATAACTTACGGTAAAT
GGCCCGCCTGGCTGACCGCCCAACGACCCCCGCCCATTGACGTCAATAATGACGTATGTTCCCATAGTAA
CGCCAATAGGGACTTTCCATTGACGTCAATGGGTGGAGTATTTACGGTAAACTGCCCACTTGGCAGTACA
TCAAGTGTATCATATGCCAAGTACGCCCCCTATTGACGTCAATGACGGTAAATGGCCCGCCTGGCATTAT
GCCCAGTACATGACCTTATGGGACTTTCCTACTTGGCAGTACATCTACGTATTAGTCATCGCTATTACCA
TGGTCGAGGTGAGCCCCACGTTCTGCTTCACTCTCCCCATCTCCCCCCCCTCCCCACCCCCAATTTTGTA
TTTATTTATTTTTTAATTATTTTGTGCAGCGATGGGGGCGGGGGGGGGGGGGGCGCGCGCCAGGCGGGGC
GGGGCGGGGCGAGGGGCGGGGCGGGGCGAGGCGGAGAGGTGCGGCGGCAGCCAATCAGAGCGGCGCGCTC
CGAAAGTTTCCTTTTATGGCGAGGCGGCGGCGGCGGCGGCCCTATAAAAAGCGAAGCGCGCGGCGGGCGG
GAGTCGCTGCGCGCTGCCTTCGCCCCGTGCCCCGCTCCGCCGCCGCCTCGCGCCGCCCGCCCCGGCTCTG
ACTGACCGCGTTACTCCCACAGGTGAGCGGGCGGGACGGCCCTTCTCCTCCGGGCTGTAATTAGCGCTTG
GTTTAATGACGGCTTGTTTCTTTTCTGTGGCTGCGTGAAAGCCTTGAGGGGCTCCGGGAGCTAGAGCCTC
TGCTAACCATGTTCATGCCTTCTTCTTTTTCCTACAGCTCCTGGGCAACGTGCTGGTTATTGTGCTGTCT
CATCATTTTGGCAAAGAATTTTAAGCTAGGATCTAACTCGAGAAAGATATTGTATATATCGTAACAATAG
GAGGTTCAACA
