>Addgene plasmid #62852 | pGoldyTALEN-VIM-TAL-2 | addgene partial sequence | sequence record 109882 | homodimer_rev 5'-aattcagatttcactagctg-3'
GGCCGGCTCAGCTGGGCCACAATGCTTTCGAGCGCTTGCTTGCCGCCATTGTTGCTGGCGATAGCCACCA
CTTGGTCCGGGGTCAGGCCATGGTCCTGGCACAGCACCGGCAACAGCCGCTGCACCGTTTCGAGCGCTTG
CTTGCCGCCATCGTGGCTGGCGATAGCCACCACTTGGTCCGGAGTCAGGCCATGGTCCTGGCACAGCACC
GGCAACAGCCGCTGCACCGTTTCGAGCGCTTGCTTGCCGCCATCGTGGCTGGCGATAGCCACCACTTGGT
CCGGAGTCAGGCCATGGTCCTGGCACAGCACCGGCAACAGCCGCTGCACCGTTTCGAGCGCTTGCTTGCC
GCCATCGTGGCTGGCGATAGCCACCACTTGGTCCGGAGTCAGGCCATGGTCCTGGCACAGCACCGGCAAC
AGCCGCTGCACCGTTTCGAGCGCTTGCTTGCCGCCATTGTTGCTGGCGATAGCCACCACTTGGTCCGGGG
TCAGGCCATGGTCCTGGCACAGCACCGGCAACAGCCGCTGCACCGTTTCGAGCGCTTGCTTGCCGCCACC
GTTGCTGGCGATAGCCACCACTTGGTCCGGGGTCAGGCCATGGTCCTGGCACAGCACCGGCAACAGCCGC
TGCACCGTTTCGAGCGC
