>Addgene plasmid #62852 | pGoldyTALEN-VIM-TAL-2 | addgene partial sequence | sequence record 109888 | pCAG-F 5'-GCAACGTGCTGGTTATTGTG-3'
GATATTGTATATATCGTAACAATAGGAGGTTCAACAATGGCTTCCTCCCCTCCAAAGAAAAAGAGAAAGG
TTAGTTGGAAGGACGCAAGTGGTTGGTCTAGAGTGGATCTACGCACGCTCGGCTACAGTCAGCAGCAGCA
AGAGAAGATCAAACCGAAGGTGCGTTCGACAGTGGCGCAGCACCACGAGGCACTGGTGGGCCATGGGTTT
ACACACGCGCACATCGTTGCGCTCAGCCAACACCCGGCAGCGTTAGGGACCGTCGCTGTCACGTATCAGC
ACATAATCACGGCGTTGCCAGAGGCGACACACGAAGACATCGTTGGCGTCGGCAAACAGTGGTCCGGCGC
ACGCGCCCTGGAGGCCTTGCTCACGGATGCGGGGGAGTTGAGAGGTCCGCCGTTACAGTTGGACACAGGC
CAACTTGTGAAGATTGCAAAACGTGGCGGCGTGACCGCAATGGAGGCAGTGCATGCATCGCGCAATGCAC
TGACGGGTGCCCCCCTGAACCTGACCCCGGACCAAGTGGTGGCTATCGCCAGCCACGATGGCGGCAAGCA
AGCGCTCGAAACGGTGCAGCGGCTGTTGCCGGTGCTGTGCCAGGACCATGGCCTGACCCCGGACCAAGTG
GTGGCTATCGCCAGC
