>Addgene plasmid #62852 | pGoldyTALEN-VIM-TAL-2 | addgene partial sequence | sequence record 110527 | TAL_F1 5'-ttggcgtcggcaaacagtgg-3'
AGTTGAGAGGTCCGCCGTTACAGTTGGACACAGGCCAACTTGTGAAGATTGCAAAACGTGGCGGCGTGAC
CGCAATGGAGGCAGTGCATGCATCGCGCAATGCACTGACGGGTGCCCCCCTGAACCTGACCCCGGACCAA
GTGGTGGCTATCGCCAGCCACGATGGCGGCAAGCAAGCGCTCGAAACGGTGCAGCGGCTGTTGCCGGTGC
TGTGCCAGGACCATGGCCTGACCCCGGACCAAGTGGTGGCTATCGCCAGCAACAATGGCGGCAAGCAAGC
GCTCGAAACGGTGCAGCGGCTGTTGCCGGTGCTGTGCCAGGACCATGGCCTGACCCCGGACCAAGTGGTG
GCTATCGCCAGCAACAATGGCGGCAAGCAAGCGCTCGAAACGGTGCAGCGGCTGTTGCCGGTGCTGTGCC
AGGACCATGGCCTGACTCCGGACCAAGTGGTGGCTATCGCCAGCCACGATGGCGGCAAGCAAGCGCTCGA
AACGGTGCAGCGGCTGTTGCCGGTGCTGTGCCAGGACCATGGCCTGACTCCGGACCAAGTGGTGGCTATC
GCCAGCCACGATGGCGGCAAGCAAGCGCTCGAAACGGTGCAGCGGCTGTTGCCGGTGCTGTGCCAGGACC
ATGGCCTGACCCCGGACCAAGTGGTGGCTATCGCCAGCAACAATGGCGGCAAGCAAGCGCTCG
